Addgene plasmid #188978: pREDawn-AmpR-MCS
Purpose: (Empty Backbone) For red light-induced bacterial expression of gene of interest (AmpR)
Depositing lab: Heikki Takala. Depositing organization: University of Jyvaskyla. Publication: Optogenetic Control of Bacterial Expression by Red Light. Multamaki E, Garcia de Fuentes A, Sieryi O, Bykov A, Gerken U, Ranzani AT, Kohler J, Meglinski I, Moglich A, Takala H. ACS Synth Biol. 2022 Aug 23. doi: 10.1021/acssynbio.2c00259. PubMed 35998606.
Backbone
  Vector backbone: pUC
  Vector type: Bacterial Expression
Growth in bacteria
  Bacterial resistance: Ampicillin, 100 μg/mL
  Growth temperature: 37°C
  Growth strain: DH5alpha
  Copy number: Low Copy
Gene/Insert
  Cloning method: Restriction Enzyme
  Sequencing primers: 3′ T7term
Terms and licenses: Academic/Nonprofit Terms; Industry Terms: Not Available to Industry
How to cite: pREDawn-AmpR-MCS was a gift from Heikki Takala (Addgene plasmid # 188978 ; http://n2t.net/addgene:188978 ; RRID:Addgene_188978)
