[The description below was written by a language model from this plasmid's Addgene catalogue record and pLannotate feature annotations shown in this document.]
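Description:
pREDawn-AmpR-MCS is an empty bacterial expression backbone of about 9.1 kb, designed so that a gene of interest cloned into it is expressed in E. coli in response to red light. The catalogue lists a pUC backbone. It replicates from a ColE1/pMB1-family origin, and the adjacent rop gene and bom region fit the recorded low copy number. Selection is by ampicillin through the β-lactamase gene and its own promoter. An f1 origin is also present, along with leftover fragments of a tetracycline resistance gene that appear to be non-functional backbone remnants.

The light-sensing circuit sits downstream of a lacIq promoter, which presumably drives it constitutively. It begins with a region matching the biliverdin-binding chromophore domain of the Deinococcus radiodurans bacteriophytochrome, followed by a fragment of the Bradyrhizobium FixL histidine kinase. This arrangement is consistent with a chimeric red-light-regulated sensor kinase. The cognate response regulator FixJ is encoded immediately downstream. The stretch between the lacIq promoter and the phytochrome domain is unannotated, so the record does not state what it encodes.

On the opposite strand lies the lambda cI repressor fused to an LVA-type ssrA degradation tag and followed by rrnB T1 and T7Te terminators. This acts as an inverter module: kinase output controls the level of a short-lived repressor, which in turn gates the target cassette. The FixJ-responsive and cI-repressed promoters themselves are not annotated. The cloning region carries a T7 gene 10 ribosome binding site, His-tag sequences, a thrombin cleavage site, a T7 tag leader and a T7 terminator. Inserts introduced by restriction cloning can therefore be expressed as tagged, cleavable fusions for optogenetic control of protein production.
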