Features (pLannotate 1.2.2; 26 found; start..end, strand, type, name):
     26..73      -  terminator     T7 terminator: transcription terminator for bacteriophage T7 RNA polymerase
     81..130     -  CDS            SET1 (fragment): solubility-enhancement tag derived from T7 phage gene 10B
    140..157     -  CDS            9xHis (fragment): 9xHis affinity tag
    205..237     -  CDS            T7 tag (gene 10 leader): leader peptide from bacteriophage T7 gene 10 promotes efficient translation in E. coli
    241..258     -  CDS            thrombin site: thrombin recognition and cleavage site
    269..285     -  CDS            capTEV™ (fragment): composite tag for in vivo biotinylation, TEV protease cleavage, and 6xHis tagging
    304..326     -  RBS            RBS: efficient ribosome binding site from bacteriophage T7 gene 10 (Olins and Rangwala, 1989)
    402..429     -  terminator     T7Te terminator: phage T7 early transcription terminator
    445..516     -  terminator     rrnB T1 terminator: transcription terminator T1 from the E. coli rrnB gene
    564..596     -  CDS            ssrA tag (LVA): C-terminal peptide that mediates degradation in bacteria through the ClpXP and ClpAP proteases (McGinness et al., 2006) mutant LVA variant that confers accelerated degradation under some conditions (Andersen et al., 1998)
    597..1307    -  CDS            cI (sequence partly withheld): RPC1_LAMBD - Experimental evidence at protein level: Swiss-Prot protein existence level 1. Acts as a transcriptional repressor that allows virus to establish and maintain latency. Prevents both the viral DNA replication and the exit programs. Clamps the two operator OL (operator left made of OL1, OL2 and OL3 sites) and OR (operator right made of OR1, OR2 and OR3 sites) together by binding to them and arranging the intervening DNA in a loop. This step allows repression of lytic pR and pL promoters by binding to OL1, OL2, OR1 and OR2 simultaneously. The binding of cI on OR2 additionally activate
   1586..1865    +  CDS            TcR (fragment): tetracycline efflux protein; tet; confers resistance to tetracycline
   1873..1950    +  promoter       lacIq promoter: lacI (mutant); In the lacIq allele, a single base change in the promoter boosts expression of the lacI gene about 10-fold.
   2556..3518    +  CDS            DrCBD: DrCBD is a basic (constitutively fluorescent) long stokes shift fluorescent protein published in 2009, derived from Deinococcus radiodurans. It requires the cofactor biliverdin for fluorescence.
   4058..4074    +  CDS            Csy4 (fragment): CRISPR-associated endoribonuclease responsible for pre-crRNA processing in Pseudomonas aeruginosa (Haurwitz et al., 2010)
   4074..4790    +  CDS            fixL (fragment): FIXL_BRADU - Experimental evidence at protein level: Swiss-Prot protein existence level 1. Putative oxygen sensor; modulates the activity of FixJ, a transcriptional activator of nitrogen fixation fixK gene. FixL probably acts as a kinase that phosphorylates FixJ. From Bradyrhizobium diazoefficiens (strain JCM 10833 / BCRC 13528 / IAM 13628 / NBRC 14792 / USDA 110).
   4808..5422    +  CDS            fixJ: FIXJ_BRADU - Protein inferred from homology: Swiss-Prot protein existence level 3. FixJ, when activated by FixL, induces the expression of both nifA, required for activation of classical nif and fix genes, and fixK, required for FixN activation. From Bradyrhizobium diazoefficiens (strain JCM 10833 / BCRC 13528 / IAM 13628 / NBRC 14792 / USDA 110).
   5466..5757    +  CDS            TcR (fragment): tetracycline efflux protein; tet; confers resistance to tetracycline
   5829..6209    -  CDS            YPB1_ECOLX: Protein predicted: Swiss-Prot protein existence level 4. From Escherichia coli.
   6226..6417    +  CDS            rop: Rop protein, which maintains plasmids at low copy number; rop
   6519..6658    +  misc_feature   bom: basis of mobility region from pBR322
   6844..7432    -  rep_origin     ori: high-copy-number ColE1/pMB1/pBR322/pUC origin of replication
   7554..7658    +  promoter       AmpR promoter: bla
   7659..8519    +  CDS            AmpR: β-lactamase; bla; confers resistance to ampicillin, carbenicillin, and related antibiotics
   8528..8585    -  promoter       AmpR promoter (fragment): bla
   8638..9066    -  rep_origin     f1 ori (sequence partly withheld): f1 bacteriophage origin of replication; arrow indicates direction of (+) strand synthesis
>Addgene plasmid #188978 | pREDawn-AmpR-MCS | addgene full sequence | sequence record 376575 | Addgene NGS Result
ATCCGGATATAGTTCCTCCTTTCAGCAAAAAACCCCTCAAGACCCGTTTAGAGGCCCCAAGGGGTTATGC
TAGTTATTGCTCAGCGGTGGCAGCAGCCAACTCAGCTTCCTTTCGGGCTTTGTTAGCAGCCGGATCTCAG
TGGTGGTGGTGGTGGTGCTCGAGTGCGGCCGCAAGCTTGTCGACGGAGCTCGAATTCGGATCCGACCCAT
TTGCTGTCCACCAGTCATGCTAGCCATATGGCTGCCGCGCGGCACCAGGCCGCTGCTGTGATGATGATGA
TGATGGCTGCTGCCCATGGTATATCTCCTTCTTAAAGTTAAACAAAATTATTTCTAGAGCAACCATTATC
ACCGCCAGAGGTAAAATAGTCAACACGCACGGTGTTACTCTAGTATATAAACGCAGAAAGGCCCACCCGA
AGGTGAGCCAGTGTGACTCTAGTAGAGAGCGTTCACCGACAAACAACAGATAAAACGAAAGGCCCAGTCT
TTCGACTGAGCCTTTCGTTTTATTTGATGCCTGGCTCTAGTAGCGATCTACACTAGCACTATCAGCGTTA
TTAAGCTACTAAAGCGTAGTTTTCGTCGTTTGCAGCGCCAAACGTCTCTTCAGGCCACTGACTAGCGATA
ACTTTCCCCACAACGGAACAACTCTCATTGCATGGGATCATTGGGTACTGTGGGTTTAGTGGTTGTAAAA
ACACCTGACCGCTATCCCTGATCAGTTTCTTGAAGGTAAACTCATCACCCCCAAGTCTGGCTATGCAGAA
ATCACCTGGCTCAACAGCCTGCTCAGGGTCAACGAGAATTAACATTCCGTCAGGAAAGCTTGGCTTGGAG
CCTGTTGGTGCGGTCATGGAATTACCTTCAACCTCAAGCCAGAATGCAGAATCACTGGCTTTTTTGGTTG
TGCTTACCCATCTCTCCGCATCACCTTTGGTAAAGGTTCTAAGCTCAGGTGAGAACATCCCTGCCTGAAC
ATGAGAAAAAACAGGGTACTCATACTCACTTCTAAGTGACGGCTGCAT
[261 nt withheld, positions 1029-1289]
TTTCTTTTTTGTGCTCATCTAGTATTTCTCCTCTTTTCTAGACTCCGTTGTGATGACGCATTGGTACGCG
GTATCGGGAGGTTCGAAAATTTCGAGCGATATCTTAAGGGGGGTGCCTTACGTAGAACCCCGTAGGTCAT
GCCCGAGGCCGGTCCTGGATGGCGCGGCGGATACGCTTGAGCAGGTTTTCGTCGAGAAGCGGCTTCAAAA
CCACGTCTTTTACGCCGGCCTCGGCGGCCCGGGTCGAGATGTTTTCGTCCGGATAGCCGGTGATCAGGAT
CACGGGCGTAGATCTCGATCCTCTACGCCGGACGCATCGTGGCCGGCATCACCGGCGCCACAGGTGCGGT
TGCTGGCGCCTATATCGCCGACATCACCGATGGGGAAGATCGGGCTCGCCACTTCGGGCTCATGAGCGCT
TGTTTCGGCGTGGGTATGGTGGCAGGCCCCGTGGCCGGGGGACTGTTGGGCGCCATCTCCTTGCATGCAC
CATTCCTTGCGGCGGCGGTGCTCAACGGCCTCAACCTACTACTGGGCTGCTTCCTAATGCAGGAGTCGCA
TAAGGGAGAGCGTCGAGATCCCGGACACCATCGAATGGTGCAAAACCTTTCGCGGTATGGCATGATAGCG
CCCGGAAGAGAGTCAATTGAGGGTGGTGAATGTGCTCCGACTCATGATCATGAAGCTTTTACAAAGGGAG
ACCCTGGACCTGCACCGCGAGGTCGAGGCCCTGATGCCCGTGATGAGTGAGACGCTGACCCGGCGGGGCT
ATCTGGAGGTGCTGCGGCGCCTGCAAGCGGTGGTCGCGCCGCTGGAAGCACAACTCGACGCCCTGCCGCT
GCCGGACGAGCTGGCGTGGCCCGAGCGCCGCAAGGCCCATCTGCTCGCTCTGGACCTTGCCGTAATGGGG
GAAGGGCCGTCAAATCAGCAGGCGCCACTGTCTGTGCCCGAGCTGACCACTCTGGCGCAGGCCTTCGGAG
CGCTTTACGTGCTTGAAGGCGCGACGCTAGGCGGACAGCTCATCAGCCGCCATCTCAGGCGCACGCTGGG
GCTAAGCCCTGAGCAGGGCAGCGCCTATTTCTCCGGCTATGGCCCCCAGACCGGCCCGCGCTGGCGCTCG
TTCGGGGAAGTGCTGGAAGCCAGCGTGCCGGCAGAAGACGCGGCAGAGGTCGTGGCGGGAGCGCGGCAGA
CCTTCGGGGCCTTCCGCCGCGCCTTGCAGGGGCTGTCGGAAGCTGAAGCGGTCCAAGTGCCTGAGGTCGC
CCACGCATGAGCCGGGACCCGTTGCCCTTTTTTCCACCGCTTTACCTTGGTGGCCCGGAAATTACCACCG
AGAACTGCGAGCGCGAGCCGATTCATATTCCCGGCAGCATCCAGCCGCACGGCGCCCTGCTCACTGCCGA
CGGGCACAGCGGCGAGGTGCTCCAGATGAGCCTCAACGCGGCCACTTTTCTGGGACAGGAACCCACAGTG
CTGCGCGGACAGACCCTCGCCGCACTGCTGCCCGAGCAGTGGCCCGCGCTGCAAGCGGCCCTGCCCCCCG
GCTGCCCCGACGCCCTGCAATACCGCGCAACGCTGGACTGGCCTGCCGCCGGGCACCTTTCGCTGACGGT
GCACCGGGTCGGCGAGTTGCTGATTCTGGAATTCGAGCCGACGGAGGCCTGGGACAGCACCGGGCCGCAC
GCGCTGCGCAACGCGATGTTCGCGCTCGAAAGTGCCCCCAACCTGCGGGCGCTGGCCGAGGTGGCGACCC
AGACGGTCCGCGAGCTGACGGGCTTTGACCGGGTGATGCTCTACAAATTTGCCCCCGACGCCACCGGCGA
AGTGATTGCCGAGGCCCGCCGTGAGGGGCTGCACGCCTTTCTGGGCCACCGTTTTCCCGCGTCGGACATT
CCGGCGCAGGCCCGCGCGCTCTACACCCGGCACCTGCTGCGCCTGACCGCCGACACCCGCGCCGCCGCCG
TGCCGCTCGATCCCGTCCTCAACCCGCAGACGAATGCGCCCACCCCGCTGGGCGGCGCCGTGCTGCGCGC
CACCTCGCCCATGCACATGCAGTACCTGCGGAACATGGGCGTCGGGTCGAGCCTGTCGGTGTCGGTGGTG
GTCGGCGGCCAGCTCTGGGGCCTGATCGCCTGCCACCACCAGACGCCCTACGTGTTGCCGCCCGACCTGC
GAACCACGCTCGAATACCTGGGCCGCTTGCTGAGCCTGCAAGTTCAGGTCAAGGAAGCGGCGGACGTGGC
GGCCTTTCGCCAGAGCCTGCGGGAGCACCACGCGCGGGTGGCCCTCGCGGCGGCGCACTCGCTCTCGCCG
CACGACACCCTCAGTGACCCGGCGCTTGACCTGCTGGGCCTGATGCGGGCCGGGGGCCTGATTCTGCGTT
TCGAGGGCCGCTGGCAGACGTTGGGTGAAGTGCCGCCTGCCCCGGCGGTGGACGCGCTGCTGGCGTGGCT
CGAAACCCAGCCGGGCGCCCTGGTCCAGACCGACGCGCTAGGCCAACTGTGGCCCGCCGGCGCCGATCTC
GCCCCCAGCGCAGCGGGCCTGCTCGCCATCAGCGTGGGCGAGGGCTGGTCGGAGTGCCTCGTCTGGCTGC
GGCCCGAACTGCGGCTGGAGGTCGCCTGGGGCGGGGCCACTCCTGACCAGGCGAAAGACGACCTCGGGCC
GCGCCACTCATTCGACACCTACCTCGAAGAAAAACGCGGCTACGCCGAGCCCTGGCATCCCGGCGAAATC
GAGGAGGCGCAGGATCTACGTGACACATTGACCGGGGCGCTGGGCGAGCGCCTGCTCCAGGAACTGCAAT
CCGAGCTCGTCCACGTCTCCAGGCTGAGCGCCATGGGCGAAATGGCGTCCGCGCTCGCGCACGAGCTCAA
CCAGCCGCTGGCGGCGATCAGCAACTACATGAAGGGCTCGCGGCGGCTGCTTGCCGGCAGCAGTGATCCG
AACACACCGAAGGTCGAAAGCGCCCTGGACCGCGCCGCCGAGCAGGCGCTGCGCGCCGGCCAGATCATCC
GGCGCCTGCGCGACTTCGTTGCCCGCGGCGAATCGGAGAAGCGGGTCGAGAGTCTCTCCAAGCTGATCGA
GGAGGCCGGCGCGCTCGGGCTTGCCGGCGCGCGCGAGCAGAACGTGCAGCTCCGCTTCAGTCTCGATCCG
GGCGCCGATCTCGTTCTCGCCGACCGGGTGCAGATCCAGCAGGTCCTGGTCAACCTGTTCCGCAACGCGC
TGGAAGCGATGGCTCAGTCGCAGCGACGCGAGCTCGTCGTCACCAACACCCCCGCCGCCGACGACATGAT
CGAGGTCGAAGTGTCCGACACCGGCAGCGGTTTCCAGGACGACGTCATTCCGAACCTGTTTCAGACTTTC
TTCACCACCAAGGACACCGGCATGGGCGTGGGACTGTCCATCAGCCGCTCGATCATCGAAGCTCACGGCG
GGCGCATGTGGGCCGAGAGCAACGCATCGGGCGGGGCGACCTTCCGCTTCACCCTCCCGGCAGCCGACGA
GATGATAGGAGGTCTAGCATGACGACCAAGGGACATATCTACGTCATCGACGACGACGCGGCGATGCGGG
ATTCGCTGAATTTCCTGCTGGATTCTGCCGGCTTCGGCGTCACGCTGTTTGACGACGCGCAAGCCTTTCT
CGACGCCCTGCCGGGTCTCTCCTTCGGCTGCGTCGTCTCCGACGTGCGCATGCCGGGCCTTGACGGCATC
GAGCTGTTGAAGCGGATGAAGGCGCAGCAAAGCCCCTTTCCGATCCTCATCATGACCGGTCACGGCGACG
TGCCGCTCGCGGTCGAGGCGATGAAGTTAGGGGCGGTCGACTTTCTGGAAAAGCCTTTCGAGGACGACCG
CCTCACCGCCATGATCGAATCGGCGATCCGCCAGGCCGAGCCGGCCGCCAAGAGCGAGGCCGTCGCGCAG
GATATCGCCGCCCGCGTCGCCTCGTTGAGCCCCAGGGAGCGCCAGGTCATGGAAGGGCTGATCGCCGGCC
TTTCCAACAAGCTGATCGCCCGCGAGTACGACATCAGCCCGCGCACCATCGAGGTGTATCGGGCCAACGT
CATGACCAAGATGCAGGCCAACAGCCTTTCGGAGCTGGTTCGCCTCGCGATGCGCGCCGGCATGCTCAAC
GATTGACAATTGATGTAAGTTAGCTCACTCATTAGGCACCGGGATCTCGACCGATGCCCTTGAGAGCCTT
CAACCCAGTCAGCTCCTTCCGGTGGGCGCGGGGCATGACTATCGTCGCCGCACTTATGACTGTCTTCTTT
ATCATGCAACTCGTAGGACAGGTGCCGGCAGCGCTCTGGGTCATTTTCGGCGAGGACCGCTTTCGCTGGA
GCGCGACGATGATCGGCCTGTCGCTTGCGGTATTCGGAATCTTGCACGCCCTCGCTCAAGCCTTCGTCAC
TGGTCCCGCCACCAAACGTTTCGGCGAGAAGCAGGCCATTATCGCCGGCATGGCGGCCCCACGGGTGCGC
ATGATCGTGCTCCTGTCGTTGAGGACCCGGCTAGGCTGGCGGGGTTGCCTTACTGGTTAGCAGAATGAAT
CACCGATACGCGAGCGAACGTGAAGCGACTGCTGCTGCAAAACGTCTGCGACCTGAGCAACAACATGAAT
GGTCTTCGGTTTCCGTGTTTCGTAAAGTCTGGAAACGCGGAAGTCAGCGCCCTGCACCATTATGTTCCGG
ATCTGCATCGCAGGATGCTGCTGGCTACCCTGTGGAACACCTACATCTGTATTAACGAAGCGCTGGCATT
GACCCTGAGTGATTTTTCTCTGGTCCCGCCGCATCCATACCGCCAGTTGTTTACCCTCACAACGTTCCAG
TAACCGGGCATGTTCATCATCAGTAACCCGTATCGTGAGCATCCTCTCTCGTTTCATCGGTATCATTACC
CCCATGAACAGAAATCCCCCTTACACGGAGGCATCAGTGACCAAACAGGAAAAAACCGCCCTTAACATGG
CCCGCTTTATCAGAAGCCAGACATTAACGCTTCTGGAGAAACTCAACGAGCTGGACGCGGATGAACAGGC
AGACATCTGTGAATCGCTTCACGACCACGCTGATGAGCTTTACCGCAGCTGCCTCGCGCGTTTCGGTGAT
GACGGTGAAAACCTCTGACACATGCAGCTCCCGGAGACGGTCACAGCTTGTCTGTAAGCGGATGCCGGGA
GCAGACAAGCCCGTCAGGGCGCGTCAGCGGGTGTTGGCGGGTGTCGGGGCGCAGCCATGACCCAGTCACG
TAGCGATAGCGGAGTGTATACTGGCTTAACTATGCGGCATCAGAGCAGATTGTACTGAGAGTGCACCATT
GCGGTGTGAAATACCGCACAGATGCGTAAGGAGAAAATACCGCATCAGGCGCTCTTCCGCTTCCTCGCTC
ACTGACTCGCTGCGCTCGGTCGTTCGGCTGCGGCGAGCGGTATCAGCTCACTCAAAGGCGGTAATACGGT
TATCCACAGAATCAGGGGATAACGCAGGAAAGAACATGTGAGCAAAAGGCCAGCAAAAGGCCAGGAACCG
TAAAAAGGCCGCGTTGCTGGCGTTTTTCCATAGGCTCCGCCCCCCTGACGAGCATCACAAAAATCGACGC
TCAAGTCAGAGGTGGCGAAACCCGACAGGACTATAAAGATACCAGGCGTTTCCCCCTGGAAGCTCCCTCG
TGCGCTCTCCTGTTCCGACCCTGCCGCTTACCGGATACCTGTCCGCCTTTCTCCCTTCGGGAAGCGTGGC
GCTTTCTCATAGCTCACGCTGTAGGTATCTCAGTTCGGTGTAGGTCGTTCGCTCCAAGCTGGGCTGTGTG
CACGAACCCCCCGTTCAGCCCGACCGCTGCGCCTTATCCGGTAACTATCGTCTTGAGTCCAACCCGGTAA
GACACGACTTATCGCCACTGGCAGCAGCCACTGGTAACAGGATTAGCAGAGCGAGGTATGTAGGCGGTGC
TACAGAGTTCTTGAAGTGGTGGCCTAACTACGGCTACACTAGAAGGACAGTATTTGGTATCTGCGCTCTG
CTGAAGCCAGTTACCTTCGGAAAAAGAGTTGGTAGCTCTTGATCCGGCAAACAAACCACCGCTGGTAGCG
GTGGTTTTTTTGTTTGCAAGCAGCAGATTACGCGCAGAAAAAAAGGATCTCAAGAAGATCCTTTGATCTT
TTCTACGGGGTCTGACGCTCAGTGGAACGAAAACTCACGTTAAGGGATTTTGGTCATGAACAATAAAACT
GTCTGCTTACATAAACAGTAATACAAGGGGTGTTCGCGGAACCCCTATTTGTTTATTTTTCTAAATACAT
TCAAATATGTATCCGCTCATGAGACAATAACCCTGATAAATGCTTCAATAATATTGAAAAAGGAAGAGTA
TGAGTATTCAACATTTCCGTGTCGCCCTTATTCCCTTTTTTGCGGCATTTTGCCTTCCTGTTTTTGCTCA
CCCAGAAACGCTGGTGAAAGTAAAAGATGCTGAAGATCAGTTGGGTGCACGAGTGGGTTACATCGAACTG
GATCTCAACAGCGGTAAGATCCTTGAGAGTTTTCGCCCCGAAGAACGTTTTCCAATGATGAGCACTTTTA
AAGTTCTGCTATGTGGCGCGGTATTATCCCGTATTGACGCCGGGCAAGAGCAACTCGGTCGCCGCATACA
CTATTCTCAGAATGACTTGGTTGAGTACTCACCAGTCACAGAAAAGCATCTTACGGATGGCATGACAGTA
AGAGAATTATGCAGTGCTGCCATAACCATGAGTGATAACACTGCGGCCAACTTACTTCTGACAACGATCG
GAGGACCGAAGGAGCTAACCGCTTTTTTGCACAACATGGGGGATCATGTAACTCGCCTTGATCGTTGGGA
ACCGGAGCTGAATGAAGCCATACCAAACGACGAGCGTGACACCACGATGCCTGCAGCAATGGCAACAACG
TTGCGCAAACTATTAACTGGCGAACTACTTACTCTAGCTTCCCGGCAACAATTAATAGACTGGATGGAGG
CGGATAAAGTTGCAGGACCACTTCTGCGCTCGGCCCTTCCGGCTGGCTGGTTTATTGCTGATAAATCTGG
AGCCGGTGAGCGTGGGTCTCGCGGTATCATTGCAGCACTGGGGCCAGATGGTAAGCCCTCCCGTATCGTA
GTTATCTACACGACGGGGAGTCAGGCAACTATGGATGAACGAAATAGACAGATCGCTGAGATAGGTGCCT
CACTGATTAAGCATTGGTAAGAATTAATTCATGAGCGGATACATATTTGAATGTATTTAGAAAAATAAAC
AAATAGGGGTTCCGCGCACATTTCCCCGAAAAGTGCCACCTAAATTGTAAGCGTTAATATTTTGTTAAAA
TTCGCGTTAAATTTTTGTTAAATCAGCTCATTTTTTAACCAATAGGCCGAAATCGGCAAAATCCCTTATA
AATCAAAAGAATAGACCGAGATAGGGT
[37 nt withheld, positions 8737-8773]
AAAGAACGTGGACTCCAACGTCAAAGG
[49 nt withheld, positions 8801-8849]
T
[91 nt withheld, positions 8851-8941]
G
[124 nt withheld, positions 8943-9066]
CCCATTCGCCA
